>Addgene plasmid #43346 | II-CTTT | depositor partial sequence | sequence record 58611 | II-CTTT sequence 426 bps
CGTCTCGCTTAACCCCAGAGCAGGTCGTGGCGATCGCAAGCCACGACGGAGGAAAGCAAGCCTTGGAAAC
AGTACAGAGGCTGTTGCCTGTGCTGTGCCAAGCGCACGGACTCACCCCAGAGCAGGTCGTGGCCATTGCC
TCGAATGGAGGGGGCAAACAGGCGTTGGAAACCGTACAACGATTGCTGCCGGTGCTGTGCCAAGCGCACG
GCCTCACCCCAGAGCAGGTCGTGGCCATTGCCTCGAATGGAGGGGGCAAACAGGCGTTGGAAACCGTACA
ACGATTGCTGCCGGTGCTGTGCCAAGCGCACGGATTAACCCCAGAGCAGGTCGTGGCCATTGCCTCGAAT
GGAGGGGGCAAACAGGCGTTGGAAACCGTACAACGATTGCTGCCGGTGCTGTGCCAAGCGCACGGGCTCA
GAGACG
