>Addgene plasmid #43346 | II-CTTT | addgene partial sequence | sequence record 62045 | M13-F20 5'-TGTAAAACGACGGCCAGT-3'
CTATAGGGCGAATTGGGCCCTCTAGATGCATGCTCGAGCGGCCGCCAGTGTGATGGATATCTGCAGAATT
CGCCCTTAGTATCTTTCCTGTGCCCACGTCTCTGAGCCCGTGCGCTTGGCACAGCACCGGCAGCAATCGT
TGTACGGTTTCCAACGCCTGTTTGCCCCCTCCATTCGAGGCAATGGCCACGACCTGCTCTGGGGTTAATC
CGTGCGCTTGGCACAGCACCGGCAGCAATCGTTGTACGGTTTCCAACGCCTGTTTGCCCCCTCCATTCGA
GGCAATGGCCACGACCTGCTCTGGGGTGAGGCCGTGCGCTTGGCACAGCACCGGCAGCAATCGTTGTACG
GTTTCCAACGCCTGTTTGCCCCCTCCATTCGAGGCAATGGCCACGACCTGCTCTGGGGTGAGTCCGTGCG
CTTGGCACAGCACAGGCAACAGCCTCTGTACTGTTTCCAAGGCTTGCTTTCCTCCGTCGTGGCTTGCGAT
CGCCACGACCTGCTCTGGGGTTAAGCGAGACGCGCTAGGACGGCATCTATATAAGGGCGAATTCCAGCAC
ACTGGCGGCCGTTACTAGTGGATCCGAGCTCGGTACCAAGCTTGGCGTAATCATGGTCATAGCTGTTTCC
TGTGTGAAATTGTTATCCGCTCACAATTCCACACAACATACGAGCCGGAAGCATAAAGTGTAAAGCCTGG
GGTGCCTAATGAGTGAGCTAACTCACATTAATTGCGTTGCGCTCACTGCCCGCTTTCCAGTCGGGAAACC
TGTCGTGCCAGCTGCATTAATGAATCGGCCAACGCGCGGGGAGAGGCGGTTTGCGTATTGGGCGCTCTTC
CGCTTCCTCGCTCACTGACTCGCTGCGCTCGGTCGTTCGGCTGCGGCGAGCGGTATCAGCTCACTC
