[The description below was written by a language model from this plasmid's Addgene catalogue record.]
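Description:
II-CTTT is a bacterial cloning plasmid built on the commercial pCRII-TOPO backbone (about 4 kb without insert), into which a 426 bp synthetic insert was placed by TOPO cloning. It is a high-copy plasmid maintained in E. coli and carries dual selection, with the record listing both ampicillin and kanamycin resistance, as is standard for this backbone. No mammalian promoter, reporter or expression cassette is recorded. The vector type and backbone indicate a storage and propagation construct rather than one meant to express anything in a target cell. The insert is flanked by the T7 and M13-reverse priming sites of the backbone, which are the listed sequencing primers.

The record does not describe the insert beyond its name, synthetic origin and size. The plasmid was deposited alongside a publication describing a TALEN genome-editing system for generating human stem cell-based disease models. In that context, the name plausibly denotes a pre-assembled block of TAL effector repeats recognising the four-base sequence CTTT, with "II" marking its position within a larger array. The insert length is roughly consistent with four repeat modules of about 34 amino acids each. This reading is an inference from the name, size and associated paper, not something stated in the catalogue fields. If it is correct, the plasmid would serve as one member of a library of multimer building blocks that are excised or amplified and joined in order to build custom TALE DNA-binding domains, which are then fused to a nuclease domain in a separate expression vector. No feature table was supplied, so the precise boundaries and any flanking assembly sites cannot be described.
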