Addgene plasmid #43346: II-CTTT
Depositing lab: Chad Cowan & Kiran Musunuru. Depositing organization: Harvard University. Publication: A TALEN Genome-Editing System for Generating Human Stem Cell-Based Disease Models. Ding Q, Lee YK, Schaefer EA, Peters DT, Veres A, Kim K, Kuperwasser N, Motola DL, Meissner TB, Hendriks WT, Trevisan M, Gupta RM, Moisan A, Banks E, Friesen M, Schinzel RT, Xia F, Tang A, Xia Y, Figueroa E, Wann A, Ahfeldt T, Daheron L, Zhang F, Rubin LL, Peng LF, Chung RT, Musunuru K, Cowan CA. Cell Stem Cell. 2012 Dec 12. pii: S1934-5909(12)00645-5. doi: 10.1016/j.stem.2012.11.011. PubMed 23246482.
Backbone
  Vector backbone: pCRII-TOPO
  Backbone manufacturer: Invitrogen
  Backbone size w/o insert (bp): 3973
  Vector type: Bacterial Cloning
Growth in bacteria
  Bacterial resistance: Ampicillin and Kanamycin, 100 & 50 μg/mL
  Growth temperature: 37°C
  Growth strain: Top10
  Copy number: High Copy
Gene/Insert
  Gene/Insert name: II-CTTT
  Species: Synthetic
  Insert size (bp): 426
  Cloning method: TOPO Cloning
  Sequencing primers: 5′ T7; 3′ M13-rev
Terms and licenses: Academic/Nonprofit Terms; Industry Terms: Not Available to Industry
How to cite: II-CTTT was a gift from Chad Cowan & Kiran Musunuru (Addgene plasmid # 43346 ; http://n2t.net/addgene:43346 ; RRID:Addgene_43346)
